>Addgene plasmid #103416 | LSB-hsa-miR-30d-3p | depositor full sequence | sequence record 195881 | Full Sequence
AATTGAGGGGATAACGCAGGAAAGAACATGTGAGCAAAAGGCCAGCAAAAGGCCAGGAACCGTAAAAAGG
CCGCGTTGCTGGCGTTTTTCCATAGGCTCCGCCCCCCTGACGAGCATCACAAAAATCGACGCTCAAGTCA
GAGGTGGCGAAACCCGACAGGACTATAAAGATACCAGGCGTTTCCCCCTGGAAGCTCCCTCGTGCGCTCT
CCTGTTCCGACCCTGCCGCTTACCGGATACCTGTCCGCCTTTCTCCCTTCGGGAAGCGTGGCGCTTTCTC
ATAGCTCACGCTGTAGGTATCTCAGTTCGGTGTAGGTCGTTCGCTCCAAGCTGGGCTGTGTGCACGAACC
CCCCGTTCAGCCCGACCGCTGCGCCTTATCCGGTAACTATCGTCTTGAGTCCAACCCGGTAAGACACGAC
TTATCGCCACTGGCAGCAGCCACTGGTAACAGGATTAGCAGAGCGAGGTATGTAGGCGGTGCTACAGAGT
TCTTGAAGTGGTGGCCTAACTACGGCTACACTAGAAGAACAGTATTTGGTATCTGCGCTCTGCTGAAGCC
AGTTACCTTCGGAAAAAGAGTTGGTAGCTCTTGATCCGGCAAACAAACCACCGCTGGTAGCGGTGGTTTT
TTTGTTTGCAAGCAGCAGATTACGCGCAGAAAAAAAGGATCTCAAGAAGATCCTTTGATCTTTTCTACGG
GGTCTGACGCTCAGTGGAACGAAAACTCACGTTAAGGGATTTTGGTCATGAGATTATCAAAAAGGATCTT
CACCTAGATCCTTTTAAATTAAAAATGAAGTTTTAAATCAATCTAAAGTATATATGAGTAAACTTGGTCT
GACAGTTACCAATGCTTAATCAGTGAGGCACCTATCTCAGCGATCTGTCTATTTCGTTCATCCATAGTTG
CCTGACTCCCCGTCGTGTAGATAACTACGATACGGGAGGGCTTACCATCTGGCCCCAGTGCTGCAATGAT
ACCGCGAGAACCACGCTCACCGGCTCCAGATTTATCAGCAATAAACCAGCCAGCCGGAAGGGCCGAGCGC
AGAAGTGGTCCTGCAACTTTATCCGCCTCCATCCAGTCTATTAATTGTTGCCGGGAAGCTAGAGTAAGTA
GTTCGCCAGTTAATAGTTTGCGCAACGTTGTTGCCATTGCTACAGGCATCGTGGTGTCACGCTCGTCGTT
TGGTATGGCTTCATTCAGCTCCGGTTCCCAACGATCAAGGCGAGTTACATGATCCCCCATGTTGTGCAAA
AAAGCGGTTAGCTCCTTCGGTCCTCCGATCGTTGTCAGAAGTAAGTTGGCCGCAGTGTTATCACTCATGG
TTATGGCAGCACTGCATAATTCTCTTACTGTCATGCCATCCGTAAGATGCTTTTCTGTGACTGGTGAGTA
CTCAACCAAGTCATTCTGAGAATAGTGTATGCGGCGACCGAGTTGCTCTTGCCCGGCGTCAATACGGGAT
AATACCGCGCCACATAGCAGAACTTTAAAAGTGCTCATCATTGGAAAACGTTCTTCGGGGCGAAAACTCT
CAAGGATCTTACCGCTGTTGAGATCCAGTTCGATGTAACCCACTCGTGCACCCAACTGATCTTCAGCATC
TTTTACTTTCACCAGCGTTTCTGGGTGAGCAAAAACAGGAAGGCAAAATGCCGCAAAAAAGGGAATAAGG
GCGACACGGAAATGTTGAATACTCATACTCTTCCTTTTTCAATATTATTGAAGCATTTATCAGGGTTATT
GTCTCATGAGCGGATACATATTTGAATGTAGCTCCGAATTTCTCGAGGGCTTGTCGACGACGGCGGTCTC
CGTCGTCAGGATCATGAATTCGACCCGCCTGCCACCATGACCGAGTACAAGCCCACGGTGCGCCTCGCCA
CCCGCGACGACGTCCCCCGGGCCGTACGCACCCTCGCCGCCGCGTTCGCCGACTACCCCGCCACGCGCCA
CACCGTCGACCCGGACCGCCACATCGAGCGGGTCACCGAGCTGCAAGAACTCTTCCTCACGCGCGTCGGG
CTCGACATCGGCAAGGTGTGGGTCGCGGACGACGGCGCCGCGGTGGCGGTCTGGACCACGCCGGAGAGCG
TCGAAGCGGGGGCGGTGTTCGCCGAGATCGGCCCGCGCATGGCCGAGTTGAGCGGTTCCCGGCTGGCCGC
GCAGCAACAGATGGAAGGCCTCCTGGCGCCGCACCGGCCCAAGGAGCCCGCGTGGTTCCTGGCCACCGTC
GGCGTCTCGCCCGACCACCAGGGCAAGGGTCTGGGCAGCGCCGTCGTGCTCCCCGGAGTGGAGGCGGCCG
AGCGCGCCGGGGTGCCCGCCTTCCTGGAGACATCCGCGCCCCGCAACCTCCCCTTCTACGAGCGGCTCGG
CTTCACCGTCACCGCCGACGTCGAGGTGCCCGAAGGACCGCGCACCTGGTGCATGACCCGCAAGCCCGGT
GCCTGATACGCGTGAATTCACTCCTCAGGTGCAGGCTGCCTATCAGAAGGTGGTGGCTGGTGTGGCCAAT
GCCCTGGCTCACAAATACCACTGAGATCTTTTTCCCTCTGCCAAAAATTATGGGGACATCATGAAGCCCC
TTGAGCATCTGACTTCTGGCTAATAAAGGAAATTTATTTTCATTGCAATAGTGTGTTGGAATTTTTTGTG
TCTCTCACTCGGAAGGACATATGGGAGGGCAAATCATTTAAAACATCAGAATGAGTATTTGGTTTAGAGT
TTGGCAACATATGCCCATATGCTGGCTGCCATGAACAAAGGTTGGCTATAAAGAGGTCATCAGTATATGA
AACAGCCCCCTGCTGTCCATTCCTTATTCCATAGAAAAGCCTTGACTTGAGGTTAGATTTTTTTTATATT
TTGTTTTGTGTTATTTTTTTCTTTAACATCCCTAAAATTTTCCTTACATGTTTTACTAGCCAGATTTTTC
CTCCTCTCCTGACTACTCCCAGTCATAGCTGTCCCTCTTCTCTTATGGAGATCCCTCGACCTGCAGCCCA
AGCTTGAATTCTCTAGAATTACCCTGTTATCCCTATGCTTGGTTTACCGAGCTCTTATTGGTTTTCAAAC
TTCATTGACTGTGCCCAACGCGCCTGGGAGCTCACGGGGACAGCCCCCCCCCAAAGCCCCCAGGGATGTA
ATTACGTCCCTCCCCCGCTAGGGGGCAGCAGCGAGCCGCCCGGGGCTCCGCTCCGGTCCGGCGCTCCCCC
CGCATCCCCGAGCCGGCAGCGTGCGGGGACAGCCCGGGCACGGGGAAGGTGGCACGGGATCGCTTTCCTC
TGAACGCTTCTCGCTGCTCTTTGAGCCTGCAGACACCTGGGGGGATACGGGGAAAAAGCTAGGCTGAAAG
ACCGGTTCTTAGAATGACACGCGCCTGGGAGCTCACGGGGACAGCCCCCCCCCAAAGCCCCCAGGGATGT
AATTACGTCCCTCCCCCGCTAGGGGGCAGCAGCGAGCCGCCCGGGGCTCCGCTCCGGTCCGGCGCTCCCC
CCGCATCCCCGAGCCGGCAGCGTGCGGGGACAGCCCGGGCACGGGGAAGGTGGCACGGGATCGCTTTCCT
CTGAACGCTTCTCGCTGCTCTTTGAGCCTGCAGACACCTGGGGGGATACGGGGAAAAAGCTAACTTCTGA
GACGACAACTTTGTATAGAAAAGTTGGCTCCGAATTCGCCCTTGACAGCAGAGATCCAGTTTGGTTAATT
AATTGGCTCCGGTGCCCGTCAGTGGGCAGAGCGCACATCGCCCACAGTCCCCGAGAAGTTGTGGGGAGGG
GTCGGCAATTGAACCGGTGCCTAGAGAAGGTGGCGCGGGGTAAACTGGGAAAGTGATGTCGTGTACTGGC
TCCGCCTTTTTCCCGAGGGTGGGGGAGAACCGTATATAAGTGCAGTAGTCGCCGTGAACGTTCTTTTTCG
CAACGGGTTTGCCGCCAGAACACAGGTAAGTGCCGTGTGTGGTTCCCGCGGGCCTGGCCTCTTTACGGGT
TATGGCCCTTGCGTGCCTTGAATTACTTCCACCTGGCTGCAGTACGTGATTCTTGATCCCGAGCTTCGGG
TTGGAAGTGGGTGGGAGAGTTCGAGGCCTTGCGCTTAAGGAGCCCCTTCGCCTCGTGCTTGAGTTGAGGC
CTGGCCTGGGCGCTGGGGCCGCCGCGTGCGAATCTGGTGGCACCTTCGCGCCTGTCTCGCTGCTTTCGAT
AAGTCTCTAGCCATTTAAAATTTTTGATGACCTGCTGCGACGCTTTTTTTCTGGCAAGATAGTCTTGTAA
ATGCGGGCCAAGATCTGCACACTGGTATTTCGGTTTTTGGGGCCGCGGGCGGCGACGGGGCCCGTGCGTC
CCAGCGCACATGTTCGGCGAGGCGGGGCCTGCGAGCGCGGCCACCGAGAATCGGACGGGGGTAGTCTCAA
GCTGGCCGGCCTGCTCTGGTGCCTGGCCTCGCGCCGCCGTGTATCGCCCCGCCCTGGGCGGCAAGGCTGG
CCCGGTCGGCACCAGTTGCGTGAGCGGAAAGATGGCCGCTTCCCGGCCCTGCTGCAGGGAGCTCAAAATG
GAGGACGCGGCGCTCGGGAGAGCGGGCGGGTGAGTCACCCACACAAAGGAAAAGGGCCTTTCCGTCCTCA
GCCGTCGCTTCATGTGACTCCACGGAGTACCGGGCGCCGTCCAGGCACCTCGATTAGTTCTCGAGCTTTT
GGAGTACGTCGTCTTTAGGTTGGGGGGAGGGGTTTTATGCGATGGAGTTTCCCCACACTGAGTGGGTGGA
GACTGAAGTTAGGCCAGCTTGGCACTTGATGTAATTCTCCTTGGAATTTGCCCTTTTTGAGTTTGGATCT
TGGTTCATTCTCAAGCCTCAGACAGTGGTTCAAAGTTTTTTTCTTCCATTTCAGGTGTCGTGAGAAGGGC
GAATTCGACCCAAGTTTGTACAAAAAAGCAGGCTGGATCCAGGTGCCACCATGGTGAGCGAGCTGATTAA
GGAGAACATGCACATGAAGCTGTACATGGAGGGCACCGTGAACAACCACCACTTCAAGTGCACATCCGAG
GGCGAAGGCAAGCCCTACGAGGGCACCCAGACCATGAGAATCAAGGCGGTCGAGGGCGGCCCTCTCCCCT
TCGCCTTCGACATCCTGGCTACCAGCTTCATGTACGGCAGCAAAACCTTCATCAACCACACCCAGGGCAT
CCCCGACTTCTTTAAGCAGTCCTTCCCCGAGGGCTTCACATGGGAGAGAGTCACCACATACGAAGATGGG
GGCGTGCTGACCGCTACCCAGGACACCAGCCTCCAGGACGGCTGCCTCATCTACAACGTCAAGATCAGAG
GGGTGAACTTCCCATCCAACGGCCCTGTGATGCAGAAGAAAACACTCGGCTGGGAGGCCTCCACCGAGAC
ACTGTACCCCGCTGACGGCGGCCTGGAAGGCAGAGCCGACATGGCCCTGAAGCTCGTGGGCGGGGGCCAC
CTGATCTGCAACCTTAAGACCACATACAGATCCAAGAAACCCGCTAAGAACCTCAAGATGCCCGGCGTCT
ACTATGTGGACAGGAGACTGGAAAGAATCAAGGAGGCCGACAAAGAGACATACGTCGAGCAGCACGAGGT
GGCTGTGGCCAGATACTGCGACCTCCCTAGCAAACTGGGGCACAAACTTAATTGAGAATTCTACCACCCA
GCTTTCTTGTACAAAGTGGTACGTCTCAAGACCAGAGGTCTCTGCTTGACGCGGCGCAGCAAACATCTGA
CTGAAAGGCAGCAAACATCTGACTGAAAGGCAGCAAACATCTGACTGAAAGGCAGCAAACATCTGACTGA
AAGCAACCAGAAGAGACCTGTGCTTCACTCCTCAGGTGCAGGCTGCCTATCAGAAGGTGGTGGCTGGTGT
GGCCAATGCCCTGGCTCACAAATACCACTGAGATCTTTTTCCCTCTGCCAAAAATTATGGGGACATCATG
AAGCCCCTTGAGCATCTGACTTCTGGCTAATAAAGGAAATTTATTTTCATTGCAATAGTGTGTTGGAATT
TTTTGTGTCTCTCACTCGGAAGGACATATGGGAGGGCAAATCATTTAAAACATCAGAATGAGTATTTGGT
TTAGAGTTTGGCAACATATGCCCATATGCTGGCTGCCATGAACAAAGGTTGGCTATAAAGAGGTCATCAG
TATATGAAACAGCCCCCTGCTGTCCATTCCTTATTCCATAGAAAAGCCTTGACTTGAGGTTAGATTTTTT
TTATATTTTGTTTTGTGTTATTTTTTTCTTTAACATCCCTAAAATTTTCCTTACATGTTTTACTAGCCAG
ATTTTTCCTCCTCTCCTGACTACTCCCAGTCATAGCTGTCCCTCTTCTCTTATGGAGATCCCGAGCGGTG
CGTTTTTATGCTTGTAGTATTGTATAATGTTTTTAAGATCCAAGCTTCTGACCTCTTCTCTTCCTCCCAC
AGGGCCTCGAGACAATTGCATCGATGGTACCAGTGAAAGTCTGCAATGAATTCGAGTTGGCGCGCCTGTC
ATTCTAAATCTCTCTTTCAGCCTAAAGCTTTTTCCCCGTATCCCCCCAGGTGTCTGCAGGCTCAAAGAGC
AGCGAGAAGCGTTCAGAGGAAAGCGATCCCGTGCCACCTTCCCCGTGCCCGGGCTGTCCCCGCACGCTGC
CGGCTCGGGGATGCGGGGGGAGCGCCGGACCGGAGCGGAGCCCCGGGCGGCTCGCTGCTGCCCCCTAGCG
GGGGAGGGACGTAATTACATCCCTGGGGGCTTTGGGAGGGGGCTGTCCCCGTGAGCTCCCAGGCGCGCCT
GTCATTCTAAATCTCTCTTTCAGCCTAAAGCTTTTTCCCCGTATCCCCCCAGGTGTCTGCAGGCTCAAAG
AGCAGCGAGAAGCGTTCAGAGGAAAGCGATCCCGTGCCACCTTCCCCGTGCCCGGGCTGTCCCCGCACGC
TGCCGGCTCGGGGATGCGGGGGGAGCGCCGGACCGGAGCGGAGCCCCGGGCGGCTCGCTGCTGCCCCCTA
GCGGGGGAGGGACGTAATTACATCCCTGGGGGCTTTGGGGGGGGGCTGTCCCCGTGAGCTCCCAGGCGCG
CCAACTCGGTACCGTATCGATGTCGACGTTAACGCTAGTGATATCAACTTTGTATAGAAAAGTTGGCTCC
GAATTCGCCCTTGACAGCAGAGATCCAGTTTGGTTAATTAATTGGCTCCGGTGCCCGTCAGTGGGCAGAG
CGCACATCGCCCACAGTCCCCGAGAAGTTGTGGGGAGGGGTCGGCAATTGAACCGGTGCCTAGAGAAGGT
GGCGCGGGGTAAACTGGGAAAGTGATGTCGTGTACTGGCTCCGCCTTTTTCCCGAGGGTGGGGGAGAACC
GTATATAAGTGCAGTAGTCGCCGTGAACGTTCTTTTTCGCAACGGGTTTGCCGCCAGAACACAGGTAAGT
GCCGTGTGTGGTTCCCGCGGGCCTGGCCTCTTTACGGGTTATGGCCCTTGCGTGCCTTGAATTACTTCCA
CCTGGCTGCAGTACGTGATTCTTGATCCCGAGCTTCGGGTTGGAAGTGGGTGGGAGAGTTCGAGGCCTTG
CGCTTAAGGAGCCCCTTCGCCTCGTGCTTGAGTTGAGGCCTGGCCTGGGCGCTGGGGCCGCCGCGTGCGA
ATCTGGTGGCACCTTCGCGCCTGTCTCGCTGCTTTCGATAAGTCTCTAGCCATTTAAAATTTTTGATGAC
CTGCTGCGACGCTTTTTTTCTGGCAAGATAGTCTTGTAAATGCGGGCCAAGATCTGCACACTGGTATTTC
GGTTTTTGGGGCCGCGGGCGGCGACGGGGCCCGTGCGTCCCAGCGCACATGTTCGGCGAGGCGGGGCCTG
CGAGCGCGGCCACCGAGAATCGGACGGGGGTAGTCTCAAGCTGGCCGGCCTGCTCTGGTGCCTGGCCTCG
CGCCGCCGTGTATCGCCCCGCCCTGGGCGGCAAGGCTGGCCCGGTCGGCACCAGTTGCGTGAGCGGAAAG
ATGGCCGCTTCCCGGCCCTGCTGCAGGGAGCTCAAAATGGAGGACGCGGCGCTCGGGAGAGCGGGCGGGT
GAGTCACCCACACAAAGGAAAAGGGCCTTTCCGTCCTCAGCCGTCGCTTCATGTGACTCCACGGAGTACC
GGGCGCCGTCCAGGCACCTCGATTAGTTCTCGAGCTTTTGGAGTACGTCGTCTTTAGGTTGGGGGGAGGG
GTTTTATGCGATGGAGTTTCCCCACACTGAGTGGGTGGAGACTGAAGTTAGGCCAGCTTGGCACTTGATG
TAATTCTCCTTGGAATTTGCCCTTTTTGAGTTTGGATCTTGGTTCATTCTCAAGCCTCAGACAGTGGTTC
AAAGTTTTTTTCTTCCATTTCAGGTGTCGTGAGAAGGGCGAATTCGACCCAAGTTTGTACAAAAAAGCAG
GCTCGCCACCATGGTGAGCAAGGGCGAGGAGCTGTTCACCGGGGTGGTGCCCATCCTGGTCGAGCTGGAC
GGCGACGTAAACGGCCACAAGTTCAGCGTGAGGGGCGAGGGCGAGGGCGATGCCACCAACGGCAAGCTGA
CCCTGAAGTTCATCTGCACCACCGGCAAGCTGCCCGTGCCCTGGCCCACCCTCGTGACCACCCTGAGCCA
CGGCGTGCAGTGCTTCGCCCGCTACCCCGACCACATGAAGCAGCACGACTTCTTCAAGTCCGCCATGCCC
GAAGGCTACGTCCAGGAGCGCACCATCTTCTTCAAGGACGACGGCACCTACAAGACCCGCGCCGAGGTGA
AGTTCGAGGGCGACACCCTAGTGAACCGCATCGAGCTGAAGGGCGTCGACTTCAAGGAGGACGGCAACAT
CCTGGGGCACAAGCTGGAGTACAACTTCAACAGCCACAACATCTATATCATGGCCGTCAAGCAGAAGAAC
GGCATCAAGGTGAACTTCAAGATCCGCCACAACGTGGAGGACGGCAGCGTGCAGCTCGCCGACCACTACC
AGCAGAACACCCCCATCGGCGACGGCCCCGTGCTGCTGCCCGACAGCCACTACCTGAGCACCCAGTCCGT
GCTGAGCAAAGACCCCAACGAGAAGCGCGATCACATGGTCCTGCTGGAGTTCCGCACCGCCGCCGGGATC
ACTCTCGGCATGGACGAGCTGTACAAGTAATACCACCCAGCTTTCTTGTACAAAGTGGTACGCGTGAATT
CACTCCTCAGGTGCAGGCTGCCTATCAGAAGGTGGTGGCTGGTGTGGCCAATGCCCTGGCTCACAAATAC
CACTGAGATCTTTTTCCCTCTGCCAAAAATTATGGGGACATCATGAAGCCCCTTGAGCATCTGACTTCTG
GCTAATAAAGGAAATTTATTTTCATTGCAATAGTGTGTTGGAATTTTTTGTGTCTCTCACTCGGAAGGAC
ATATGGGAGGGCAAATCATTTAAAACATCAGAATGAGTATTTGGTTTAGAGTTTGGCAACATATGCCCAT
ATGCTGGCTGCCATGAACAAAGGTTGGCTATAAAGAGGTCATCAGTATATGAAACAGCCCCCTGCTGTCC
ATTCCTTATTCCATAGAAAAGCCTTGACTTGAGGTTAGATTTTTTTTATATTTTGTTTTGTGTTATTTTT
TTCTTTAACATCCCTAAAATTTTCCTTACATGTTTTACTAGCCAGATTTTTCCTCCTCTCCTGACTACTC
CCAGTCATAGCTGTCCCTCTTCTCTTATGGAGATCCCTCGACCTGCAGCCCAAGCTTGGCGTAATCATGG
TCATAGCTGTTTCCTGTGTGAAATTGTTATCCGCTCACAATTCCACACAACATACGAGCCGGAAGCATAA
AGTGTAAAGCCTGGGGTGCCTAATGAGTGAGCTAACTCACATTAATTGCGTTGCGCTCACTGCCCGCTTT
CCAGTCGGGAAACCTGTCGTGCCAGCGGATCGACAGTACTAAGCTTGGTCTAATACCCAATCTCTCGTCT
TATCCAGATGTTTTATACGCCTCTGGCCCGTGTCTCAAAATCTCTGATGTTACATTGCACAAGATAAAAT
AATATCATCATGAACAATAAAACTGTCTGCTTACATAAACAGTAATACAAGGGGTGTTATGAGCCATATT
CAACGGGAAACGTCGAGGCCGCGATTAAATTCCAACATGGATGCTGATTTATATGGGTATAAATGGGCTC
GCGATAATGTCGGGCAATCAGGTGCGACAATCTATCGCTTGTATGGGAAGCCCGATGCGCCAGAGTTGTT
TCTGAAACATGGCAAAGGTAGCGTTGCCAATGATGTTACAGATGAGATGGTCAGACTAAACTGGCTGACG
GAATTTATGCCTCTTCCGACCATCAAGCATTTTATCCGTACTCCTGATGATGCATGGTTACTCACCACTG
CGATCCCCGGAAAAACAGCATTCCAGGTATTAGAAGAATATCCTGATTCAGGTGAAAATATTGTTGATGC
GCTGGCAGTGTTCCTGCGCCGGTTGCATTCGATTCCTGTTTGTAATTGTCCTTTTAACAGCGATCGCGTA
TTTCGTCTCGCTCAGGCGCAATCACGAATGAATAACGGTTTGGTTGATGCGAGTGATTTTGATGACGAGC
GTAATGGCTGGCCTGTTGAACAAGTCTGGAAAGAAATGCATAAACTTTTGCCATTCTCACCGGATTCAGT
CGTCACTCATGGTGATTTCTCACTTGATAACCTTATTTTTGACGAGGGGAAATTAATAGGTTGTATTGAT
GTTGGACGAGTCGGAATCGCAGACCGATACCAGGATCTTGCCATCCTATGGAACTGCCTCGGTGAGTTTT
CTCCTTCATTACAGAAACGGCTTTTTCAAAAATATGGTATTGATAATCCTGATATGAATAAATTGCAGTT
TCATTTGATGCTCGATGAGTTTTTCTAATCAGAATTGGTTAATTGGTTGTAACACTGGCAGAGCATTACG
CTGACTTGACGGGACGGCGCAAGCTCATGACCAAAATCCCTTAACGTGAGTTACGCGTCGTTCCACTGAG
CGTCAGAGGTATCACTAGTATTACAGAGGTAAGTTATAACAGTCGCCTAACCC
Features (pLannotate 1.2.2; 28 found; start..end, strand, type, name):
     87..675     -  rep_origin     ori: high-copy-number ColE1/pMB1/pBR322/pUC origin of replication
    846..1706    -  CDS            AmpR: β-lactamase; bla; confers resistance to ampicillin, carbenicillin, and related antibiotics
   1707..1778    -  promoter       AmpR promoter: bla
   1857..2456    +  CDS            PuroR: puromycin N-acetyltransferase; pac from Streptomyces alboniger; confers resistance to puromycin
   2461..2541    +  CDS            HBB (fragment): HBB_PONPY - Experimental evidence at transcript level: Swiss-Prot protein existence level 2. Involved in oxygen transport from the lung to the various peripheral tissues. From Pongo pygmaeus (Bornean orangutan).
   2612..2667    +  polyA_signal   β-globin poly(A) signal: rabbit β-globin polyadenylation signal (Gil and Proudfoot, 1987)
   3646..3666    +  protein_bind   attB4: mutant version of attB; core recombination site for the Gateway® BP reaction BP Clonase™
   3734..3945    +  promoter       EF-1α core promoter: core promoter for human elongation factor EF-1α
   3946..4884    +  intron         EF-1α intron A: intron upstream of the start codon of human EF-1α
   4911..4931    +  protein_bind   attB1: mutant version of attB; core recombination site for the Gateway® BP reaction BP Clonase™
   4951..5646    +  CDS            mKate2: mKate2 is a basic (constitutively fluorescent) red fluorescent protein published in 2009, derived from Entacmaea quadricolor. It is reported to be a rapidly-maturing monomer with moderate acid sensitivity.
   5666..5690    -  protein_bind   attB2: mutant version of attB; recombination site for the Gateway® BP reaction BP Clonase™
   5834..5908    +  CDS            HBB (fragment): HBB_PONPY - Experimental evidence at transcript level: Swiss-Prot protein existence level 2. Involved in oxygen transport from the lung to the various peripheral tissues. From Pongo pygmaeus (Bornean orangutan).
   5979..6034    +  polyA_signal   β-globin poly(A) signal: rabbit β-globin polyadenylation signal (Gil and Proudfoot, 1987)
   6418..6443    +  misc_feature   SA: splice acceptor site
   7115..7135    +  protein_bind   attB4: mutant version of attB; core recombination site for the Gateway® BP reaction BP Clonase™
   7203..7414    +  promoter       EF-1α core promoter: core promoter for human elongation factor EF-1α
   7415..8353    +  intron         EF-1α intron A: intron upstream of the start codon of human EF-1α
   8380..8400    +  protein_bind   attB1: mutant version of attB; core recombination site for the Gateway® BP reaction BP Clonase™
   8411..9127    +  CDS            EBFP2: EBFP2 is a basic (constitutively fluorescent) blue fluorescent protein published in 2007, derived from Aequorea victoria. It is reported to be a rapidly-maturing monomer with moderate acid sensitivity.
   9135..9159    -  protein_bind   attB2: mutant version of attB; recombination site for the Gateway® BP reaction BP Clonase™
   9163..9243    +  CDS            HBB (fragment): HBB_PONPY - Experimental evidence at transcript level: Swiss-Prot protein existence level 2. Involved in oxygen transport from the lung to the various peripheral tissues. From Pongo pygmaeus (Bornean orangutan).
   9314..9369    +  polyA_signal   β-globin poly(A) signal: rabbit β-globin polyadenylation signal (Gil and Proudfoot, 1987)
   9752..9774    -  protein_bind   lac operator (fragment): The lac repressor binds to the lac operator to inhibit transcription in E. coli. This inhibition can be relieved by adding lactose or isopropyl-β-D-thiogalactopyranoside (IPTG). lac repressor encoded by lacI
   9778..9808    -  promoter       lac promoter: promoter for the E. coli lac operon
   9823..9844    -  protein_bind   CAP binding site: CAP binding activates transcription in the presence of cAMP. E. coli catabolite activator protein
   9857..9896    -  CDS            lacI (fragment): lac repressor; lacI; The lac repressor binds to the lac operator to inhibit transcription in E. coli. This inhibition can be relieved by adding lactose or isopropyl-β-D-thiogalactopyranoside (IPTG).
  10069..10878   +  CDS            KanR: aminoglycoside phosphotransferase; aph(3')-Ia; confers resistance to kanamycin in bacteria or G418 (Geneticin®) in eukaryotes
