[The description below was written by a language model from this plasmid's Addgene catalogue record and pLannotate feature annotations shown in this document.]
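Description:
LSB-hsa-miR-30d-3p is a mammalian expression plasmid of about 11 kb, built on the Low Sensor Backbone (LSB), that reports the activity of the human microRNA miR-30d-3p by fluorescence. It replicates in E. coli from a high-copy ColE1/pUC-type origin. It carries both a β-lactamase gene (AmpR) and an aminoglycoside phosphotransferase gene (KanR), so it is selected with ampicillin and kanamycin together.

The payload is two parallel transcription units of near-identical design. Each has a human EF-1α core promoter with its intron A, a fluorescent protein coding sequence flanked by Gateway attB1 and attB2 recombination scars (with an attB4 site upstream of the promoter), and a rabbit β-globin 3' region with its polyadenylation signal. One unit expresses the red protein mKate2, and the catalogue entry places the miR-30d-3p target in its 3' UTR. The target is not annotated in the feature table, though an unannotated gap lies between attB2 and the β-globin sequence. The other unit expresses the blue protein EBFP2 without a target and serves as an internal reference. When miR-30d-3p is active in a transfected cell, the mKate2 transcript is repressed while EBFP2 is unaffected, so the mKate2-to-EBFP2 ratio measures miRNA activity independently of plasmid dose.

A puromycin N-acetyltransferase gene with its own β-globin poly(A) signal allows puromycin selection in mammalian cells, although no promoter is annotated for it. The depositor warns that the repeated poly(A) elements make the plasmid inherently unstable. The depositor also notes small discrepancies between the deposited sequence and the physical plasmid, including 10 bp insertions flanking the puromycin coding region that do not affect selection.
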