Addgene plasmid #103416: LSB-hsa-miR-30d-3p
Purpose: Used to sense miRNA activity using fluorescence based tools. hsa-miR-30d-3p target in 3' UTR of of mKate. miRNA activity can be measured by the repression of mKate2 relative to EBFP2 fluorescent proteins . Plasmid is inherently unstable; please see Depositor Comments
Depositing lab: Ron Weiss. Depositing organization: Massachusetts Institute of Technology. Publication: A mixed antagonistic/synergistic miRNA repression model enables accurate predictions of multi-input miRNA sensor activity. Gam JJ, Babb J, Weiss R. Nat Commun. 2018 Jun 22;9(1):2430. doi: 10.1038/s41467-018-04575-0. PubMed 29934631.
Backbone
  Vector backbone: Low Sensor Backbone (LSB)
  Vector type: Mammalian Expression, Synthetic Biology
Growth in bacteria
  Bacterial resistance: Ampicillin and Kanamycin, 100 & 50 μg/mL
  Growth temperature: 30°C
  Growth strain: NEB Stable
  Copy number: High Copy
Gene/Insert
  Gene/Insert name: hsa-miR-30d-3p target
  Species: H. sapiens (human)
  Entrez Gene: MIR30D (a.k.a. MIRN30D, mir-30d)
  Promoter: EF-1a
  Cloning method: Gibson Cloning
Terms and licenses: Academic/Nonprofit Terms; Industry Terms: Not Available to Industry
Depositor comments: Please note that this plasmid is inherently unstable due to a repeating poly A element. We recommend performing a diagnostic digest on multiple colonies upon receipt. The depositors would like to note the presence of several discrepancies between the depositor sequence and physical plasmid sequence. In particular, the sequences upstream and downstream of the puromycin coding region have 10 bp insertions which do not affect the ability to perform puromycin selection. The sequences for those regions within the physical plasmids are as follows: Upstream of Puro: GAATTCGACCGCCTGTCTCAAGGTGCCACC; Downstream of Puro: GCTTTGAGACTACGCGTGAATTCACTCCTC.
How to cite: LSB-hsa-miR-30d-3p was a gift from Ron Weiss (Addgene plasmid # 103416 ; http://n2t.net/addgene:103416 ; RRID:Addgene_103416)
