>Addgene plasmid #103416 | LSB-hsa-miR-30d-3p | depositor partial sequence | sequence record 195882 | hsa-miR-30d-3p target
GCAGCAAACATCTGACTGAAAG
