>Addgene plasmid #103416 | LSB-hsa-miR-30d-3p | addgene partial sequence | sequence record 241234 | mKate2-F 5'-ACCCGCTAAGAACCTCAAGA-3'
CAGATACTGCGACCTCCCTAGCAAACTGGGGCACAAACTTAATTGAGAATTCTACCACCCAGCTTTCTTG
TACAAAGTGGTACGTCTCAAGACCAGAGGTCTCTGCTTGACGCGGCGCAGCAAACATCTGACTGAAAGGC
AGCAAACATCTGACTGAAAGGCAGCAAACATCTGACTGAAAGGCAGCAAACATCTGACTGAAAGCAACCA
GAAGAGACCTGTGCTTCACTCCTCAGGTGCAGGCTGCCTATCAGAAGGTGGTGGCTGGTGTGGCCAATGC
CCTGGCTCACAAATACCACTGAGATCTTTTTCCCTCTGCCAAAAATTATGGGGACATCATGAAGCCCCTT
GAGCATCTGACTTCTGGCTAATAAAGGAAATTTATTTTCATTGCAATAGTGTGTTGGAATTTTTTGTGTC
TCTCACTCGGAAGGACATATGGGAGGGCAAATCATTTAAAACATCA
